>Addgene plasmid #21381 | pCM1.95 | depositor full sequence | sequence record 9875 | Author sequence
CTTTCCTGCGTTATCCCCTGATTCTGTGGATAACCGTATTACCGCCTTTGAGTGAGCTGATACCGCTCGC
CGCAGCCGAACGACCGAGCGCAGCGAGTCAGTGAGCGAGGAAGCGGAAGAGCGCCCAATACGCAAACCGC
CTCTCCCCGCGCGTTGGCCGATTCATTAATGCAGCTGGCACGACAGGTTTCCCGACTGGAAAGCGGGCAG
TGAGCGCAACGCAATTAATACGCGTACCGCTAGCCAGGAAGAGTTTGTAGAAACGCAAAAAGGCCATCCG
TCAGGATGGCCTTCTGCTTAGTTTGATGCCTGGCAGTTTATGGCGGGCGTCCTGCCCGCCACCCTCCGGG
CCGTTGCTTCACAACGTTCAAATCCGCTCCCGGCGGATTTGTCCTACTCAGGAGAGCGTTCACCGACAAA
CAACAGATAAAACGAAAGGCCCAGTCTTCCGACTGAGCCTTTCGTTTTATTTGATGCCTGGCAGTTCCCT
ACTCTCGCGTTAACGCTAGCATGGATGTTTTCCCAGTCACGACGTTGTAAAACGACGGCCAGTCTTAAGC
TCGGGCCCTGCAGCTCTAGAGCTCGAATTCTACAGGTCACTAATACCATCTAAGTAGTTGATTCATAGTG
ACTGCATATGTTGTGTTTTACAGTATTATGTAGTCTGTTTTTTATGCAAAATCTAATTTAATATATTGAT
ATTTATATCATTTTACGTTTCTCGTTCAACTTTCTTGTACAAAGTGGGATAAACACAAAAATCGTGCAGA
AAAATACATACTGTGTTGTTCACGTGTAGTACACCGTAAATCGACACAGGTTGCTGCCTTTGTGGTTCAA
ATCCTACCCGTTGATTGCTTATCCGTTAGAATATTTTAATAAATCGTCCTTCTTCTACAAATGTTCTTTT
AGTGATTTTTTCGTATTTCAGACATATCCTTCCTCGGCTCCTCGTTCTCCATCTACAGCCATCGAAGCAG
CAGCAGTATCACAAGTTGGAGGCCTTCTAACTCCACCACCAACAAGCTGTTCGGCGTCACCTCAATCGAG
TAATCACTCGGCAAAGTCATTTCACTAGAAGAATTCACCCCTTCTTATAATTTTTCATCATATTTTTTCA
TCCATTTTTATCGTCCTCATGCAGCTAGATGTACAAATAATACAACTCTACTACCTGTTATGTTTCCTAG
TTGTCATACCATTGTGATATTCTTTCTTTTTGGTAGATCCACTTCCTGTCCCATGACTGTCCTTTTTTAT
GTCTCGACGTTCTTTTCTCTTGTGAAATGACCCTACCATGATGCCTGTTTTACCAAATCAATAATTTTAA
ACCACCACCACCACAACGACACGTGTCTCTTTCCCTTTTCATTACCGTATAGTTCATTTCCCCCACTACG
ACACTTTCCATACAATCTCTGTACCTTATTTTTCTCTCATTTGTCAGACTTTCAAAATTGAGTTTTCTCT
TTTTCCCATCATCTCCCCTAAAACCACTTTCCCGAGAAAATCCGCAACATTGTTATTGCCATGACCTTAC
TTTTCCCTCCCAATTCTCAATCAGCACCACCATTTCCTGCTATCACACTTTCTCCCCATTCACTGATTTC
AGCCTCGTCTAATTCACCTAAATTTTCATAATTGTTCTCGATTTTATCTTTTTCTTCTCTCATTCAAATC
ACCGACTCTGAACTTTTTAGTGAACGCCGAGTCTTTGATTCCCCCCCCCCCCCCCCCAATTTAGTTGAAA
CATCTATATATACGCATACCAACTTTATTATACAAAGTTGGCATTATAAAAAAGCATTGCTTATCAATTT
GTTGCAACGAACAGGTCACTATCAGTCAAAATAAAATCATTATTTGGAGCTCCATGGTAGCGTTAACGCG
GCCGCGATATCCCCTATAGTGAGTCGTATTACATGGTCATAGCTGTTTCCTGGCAGCTCTGGCCCGTGTC
TCAAAATCTCTGATGTTACATTGCACAAGATAAAAATATATCATCATGAACAATAAAACTGTCTGCTTAC
ATAAACAGTAATACAAGGGGTGTTATGAGCCATATTCAACGGGAAACGTCGAGGCCGCGATTAAATTCCA
ACATGGATGCTGATTTATATGGGTATAAATGGGCTCGCGATAATGTCGGGCAATCAGGTGCGACAATCTA
TCGCTTGTATGGGAAGCCCGATGCGCCAGAGTTGTTTCTGAAACATGGCAAAGGTAGCGTTGCCAATGAT
GTTACAGATGAGATGGTCAGACTAAACTGGCTGACGGAATTTATGCCTCTTCCGACCATCAAGCATTTTA
TCCGTACTCCTGATGATGCATGGTTACTCACCACTGCGATCCCCGGAAAAACAGCATTCCAGGTATTAGA
AGAATATCCTGATTCAGGTGAAAATATTGTTGATGCGCTGGCAGTGTTCCTGCGCCGGTTGCATTCGATT
CCTGTTTGTAATTGTCCTTTTAACAGCGATCGCGTATTTCGTCTCGCTCAGGCGCAATCACGAATGAATA
ACGGTTTGGTTGATGCGAGTGATTTTGATGACGAGCGTAATGGCTGGCCTGTTGAACAAGTCTGGAAAGA
AATGCATAAACTTTTGCCATTCTCACCGGATTCAGTCGTCACTCATGGTGATTTCTCACTTGATAACCTT
ATTTTTGACGAGGGGAAATTAATAGGTTGTATTGATGTTGGACGAGTCGGAATCGCAGACCGATACCAGG
ATCTTGCCATCCTATGGAACTGCCTCGGTGAGTTTTCTCCTTCATTACAGAAACGGCTTTTTCAAAAATA
TGGTATTGATAATCCTGATATGAATAAATTGCAGTTTCATTTGATGCTCGATGAGTTTTTCTAATCAGAA
TTGGTTAATTGGTTGTAACACTGGCAGAGCATTACGCTGACTTGACGGGACGGCGCAAGCTCATGACCAA
AATCCCTTAACGTGAGTTACGCGTCGTTCCACTGAGCGTCAGACCCCGTAGAAAAGATCAAAGGATCTTC
TTGAGATCCTTTTTTTCTGCGCGTAATCTGCTGCTTGCAAACAAAAAAACCACCGCTACCAGCGGTGGTT
TGTTTGCCGGATCAAGAGCTACCAACTCTTTTTCCGAAGGTAACTGGCTTCAGCAGAGCGCAGATACCAA
ATACTGTCCTTCTAGTGTAGCCGTAGTTAGGCCACCACTTCAAGAACTCTGTAGCACCGCCTACATACCT
CGCTCTGCTAATCCTGTTACCAGTGGCTGCTGCCAGTGGCGATAAGTCGTGTCTTACCGGGTTGGACTCA
AGACGATAGTTACCGGATAAGGCGCAGCGGTCGGGCTGAACGGGGGGTTCGTGCACACAGCCCAGCTTGG
AGCGAACGACCTACACCGAACTGAGATACCTACAGCGTGAGCATTGAGAAAGCGCCACGCTTCCCGAAGG
GAGAAAGGCGGACAGGTATCCGGTAAGCGGCAGGGTCGGAACAGGAGAGCGCACGAGGGAGCTTCCAGGG
GGAAACGCCTGGTATCTTTATAGTCCTGTCGGGTTTCGCCACCTCTGACTTGAGCGTCGATTTTTGTGAT
GCTCGTCAGGGGGGCGGAGCCTATGGAAAAACGCCAGCAACGCGGCCTTTTTACGGTTCCTGGCCTTTTG
CTGGCCTTTTGCTCACATGTT
Features (pLannotate 1.2.2; 11 found; start..end, strand, type, name):
    121..213     +  CDS            lacI (fragment): lac repressor; lacI; The lac repressor binds to the lac operator to inhibit transcription in E. coli. This inhibition can be relieved by adding lactose or isopropyl-β-D-thiogalactopyranoside (IPTG).
    268..295     -  terminator     rrnB T2 terminator: transcription terminator T2 from the E. coli rrnB gene
    427..470     +  terminator     rrnB T1 terminator: Escherichia coli rrnB; transcription terminator T1 from the E. coli rrnB gene
    517..553     -  CDS            lacZα (fragment): LacZα fragment of β-galactosidase; lacZ fragment
    624..747     -  protein_bind   attR2: mutant version of attR; recombination site for the Gateway® LR reaction LR Clonase™
    932..1075    +  CDS            lip-1 (fragment): DUSL_CAEEL - Experimental evidence at protein level: Swiss-Prot protein existence level 1. Dephosphorylates MAP kinase mpk-1. From Caenorhabditis elegans.
   1770..1790    -  protein_bind   attB3: mutant version of attB; core recombination site for the Gateway® BP reaction BP Clonase™
   1781..1866    -  protein_bind   attL1 (fragment): mutant version of attL; recombination site for the Gateway® LR reaction LR Clonase™
   1903..1921    -  promoter       T7 promoter: promoter for bacteriophage T7 RNA polymerase
   2055..2864    +  CDS            KanR: aminoglycoside phosphotransferase; aph(3')-Ia; confers resistance to kanamycin in bacteria or G418 (Geneticin®) in eukaryotes
   3011..3599    +  rep_origin     ori: high-copy-number ColE1/pMB1/pBR322/pUC origin of replication
