[The description below was written by a language model from this plasmid's Addgene catalogue record and pLannotate feature annotations shown in this document.]
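Description:
pCM1.95 is a Gateway entry clone built in the pDONRP2RP3 donor backbone, the MultiSite Gateway vector that supplies the third (3′) element of a three-fragment assembly. It is a small bacterial plasmid of about 3.7 kb, propagated in E. coli through a high-copy ColE1/pUC-type origin and selected with kanamycin via the aph(3′)-Ia KanR gene. Upstream of the cloning region are the rrnB T1 and T2 transcription terminators, which insulate the insert from read-through transcription. A T7 promoter and M13 primer sites flank the cassette and can be used for sequencing. The short lacI and lacZα matches in the annotation are backbone remnants rather than functional genes.

The insert is a roughly 1 kb C. elegans fragment recorded as the lip-1 "M1M2" 3′ UTR. lip-1 encodes a dual-specificity phosphatase that dephosphorylates the MAP kinase MPK-1. The annotation picks up a short stretch of the lip-1 coding sequence at the start of the insert, so the fragment apparently begins at the end of the open reading frame and continues into the downstream region. The "M1M2" label suggests a mutated variant of the UTR, but the record does not say what these changes are. The fragment was introduced by BP recombination, which consumed the attP2R and attP3 sites. The resulting flanking sites appear in the automated annotation as attR2 on one side and an attB3 core/attL-like site on the other, as expected for an attR2–attL3 entry clone.

In an LR reaction, this clone would be combined with a promoter entry clone, an ORF or reporter entry clone, and a destination vector to produce transgenes carrying this 3′ UTR. The associated study examined 3′ UTRs as regulators of gene expression in the C. elegans germline.
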