Addgene plasmid #21381: pCM1.95
Depositing lab: Geraldine Seydoux. Depositing organization: Johns Hopkins University and School of Medicine. Publication: 3' UTRs are the primary regulators of gene expression in the C. elegans germline. Merritt C, Rasoloson D, Ko D, Seydoux G. Curr Biol. 2008 Oct 14;18(19):1476-82. doi: 10.1016/j.cub.2008.08.013. Epub 2008 Sep 25. PubMed 18818082.
Backbone
  Vector backbone: pDONRP2RP3
  Backbone size w/o insert (bp): 2641
  Vector type: Gateway
Growth in bacteria
  Bacterial resistance: Kanamycin, 50 μg/mL
  Growth temperature: 37°C
  Growth strain: DH5alpha
  Copy number: Unknown
Gene/Insert
  Gene/Insert name: lip-1 M1M2 3'utr in pDONRP2RP3
  Species: C. elegans (nematode)
  Insert size (bp): 1022
  Cloning method: Gateway Cloning; 5′ cloning site attP2R (destroyed during cloning); 3′ cloning site attP3 (destroyed during cloning)
  Sequencing primers: 5′ M13Forward
Terms and licenses: Academic/Nonprofit Terms; Industry Terms: Not Available to Industry
How to cite: pCM1.95 was a gift from Geraldine Seydoux (Addgene plasmid # 21381 ; http://n2t.net/addgene:21381 ; RRID:Addgene_21381)
