>Addgene plasmid #21381 | pCM1.95 | addgene partial sequence | sequence record 27168 | 21381 with M13pUC-Fwd
CGGGCCCGCGCTCTGAGCTCGAATTCTACAGGTCACTAATACCATCTAAGTAGTTGGTTCATAGTGACTG
CATATGTTGTGTTTTACAGTATTATGTAGTCTGTTTTTTATGCAAAATCTAATTTAATATATTGATATTT
ATATCATTTTACGTTTCTCGTTCAACTTTCTTGTACAAAGTGGGATAAACACAAAAATCGTGCAGAAAAA
TACATACTGTGTTGTTCACGTGTAGTACACCGTAAATCGACACAGGTTGCTGCCTTTGTGGTTCAAATCC
TACCCGTTGATTGCTTATCCGTTAGAATATTTTAATAAATCGTCCTTCTTCTACAAATGTTCTTTTAGTG
ATTTTTTCGTATTTCAGACATATCCTTCCTCGGCTCCTCGTTCTCCATCTACAGCCATCGAAGCAGCAGC
AGTATCACAAGTTGGAGGCCTTCTAACTCCACCACCAACAAGCTGTTCGGCGTCACCTCAATCGAGTAAT
CACTCGGCAAAGTCATTTCACTAGAAGAATTCACCCCTTCTTATAATTTTTCATCATATTTTTTCATCCA
TTTTTATCGTCCTCATGCAGCTAGATGTACAAATAATACAACTCTACTACCTGTTATGTTTCCTAGTTGT
CATACCATTGTGATATTCTTTCTTTTTGGTAGATCCACTTCCTGTCCCATGACTGTCCTTTTTTATGTCN
CGACGTTCTTTTCTCTTGNGAATGACCCTACCATGATGCCGGTTTACCAATCAATAATTTAACCACC
